>Addgene plasmid #154461 | pFRTpsiCHECK_SEAP | depositor full sequence | sequence record 299697 | pFRTpsiCHECK_SEAP sequence 8851 bps
GACGGATCGGGAGATCTGCGCAGCACCATGGCCTGAAATAACCTCTGAAAGAGGAACTTGGTTAGGTACC
TTCTGAGGCGGAAAGAACCAGCTGTGGAATGTGTGTCAGTTAGGGTGTGGAAAGTCCCCAGGCTCCCCAG
CAGGCAGAAGTATGCAAAGCATGCATCTCAATTAGTCAGCAACCAGGTGTGGAAAGTCCCCAGGCTCCCC
AGCAGGCAGAAGTATGCAAAGCATGCATCTCAATTAGTCAGCAACCATAGTCCCGCCCCTAACTCCGCCC
ATCCCGCCCCTAACTCCGCCCAGTTCCGCCCATTCTCCGCCCCATGGCTGACTAATTTTTTTTATTTATG
CAGAGGCCGAGGCCGCCTCGGCCTCTGAGCTATTCCAGAAGTAGTGAGGAGGCTTTTTTGGAGGCCTAGG
CTTTTGCAAAAAGCTTGATTCTTCTGACACAACAGTCTCGAACTTAAGCTGCAGAAGTTGGTCGTGAGGC
ACTGGGCAGGTAAGTATCAAGGTTACAAGACAGGTTTAAGGAGACCAATAGAAACTGGGCTTGTCGAGAC
AGAGAAGACTCTTGCGTTTCTGATAGGCACCTATTGGTCTTACTGACATCCACTTTGCCTTTCTCTCCAC
AGGTGTCCACTCCCAGTTCAATTACAGCTCTTAAGGCTAGAGTACTTAATACGACTCACTATAGGCTAGC
ATGCTGCTGCTGCTGCTGCTGCTGGGCCTGAGGCTACAGCTCTCCCTGGGCATCATCCCAGTTGAGGAGG
AGAACCCGGACTTCTGGAACCGCGAGGCAGCCGAGGCCCTGGGTGCCGCCAAGAAGCTGCAGCCTGCACA
GACAGCCGCCAAGAACCTCATCATCTTCCTGGGCGATGGGATGGGGGTGTCTACGGTGACAGCTGCCAGG
ATCCTAAAAGGGCAGAAGAAGGACAAACTGGGGCCTGAGATACCCCTGGCCATGGACCGCTTCCCATATG
TGGCTCTGTCCAAGACATACAATGTAGACAAACATGTGCCAGACAGTGGAGCCACAGCCACGGCCTACCT
GTGCGGGGTCAAGGGCAACTTCCAGACCATTGGCTTGAGTGCAGCCGCCCGCTTTAACCAGTGCAACACG
ACACGCGGCAACGAGGTCATCTCCGTGATGAATCGGGCCAAGAAAGCAGGGAAGTCAGTGGGAGTGGTAA
CCACCACACGAGTGCAGCACGCCTCGCCAGCCGGCACCTACGCCCACACGGTGAACCGCAACTGGTACTC
GGACGCCGACGTGCCTGCCTCGGCCCGCCAGGAGGGGTGCCAGGACATCGCTACGCAGCTCATCTCCAAC
ATGGACATTGACGTGATCCTAGGTGGAGGCCGAAAGTACATGTTTCGCATGGGAACCCCAGACCCTGAGT
ACCCAGATGACTACAGCCAAGGTGGGACCAGGCTGGACGGGAAGAATCTGGTGCAGGAATGGCTGGCGAA
GCGCCAGGGTGCCCGGTATGTGTGGAACCGCACTGAGCTCATGCAGGCTTCCCTGGACCCGTCTGTGACC
CATCTCATGGGTCTCTTTGAGCCTGGAGACATGAAATACGAGATCCACCGAGACTCCACACTGGACCCCT
CCCTGATGGAGATGACAGAGGCTGCCCTGCGCCTGCTGAGCAGGAACCCCCGCGGCTTCTTCCTCTTCGT
GGAGGGTGGTCGCATCGACCATGGTCATCATGAAAGCAGGGCTTACCGGGCACTGACTGAGACGATCATG
TTCGACGACGCCATTGAGAGGGCGGGCCAGCTCACCAGCGAGGAGGACACGCTGAGCCTCGTCACTGCCG
ACCACTCCCACGTCTTCTCCTTCGGAGGCTACCCCCTGCGAGGGAGCTCCATCTTCGGGCTGGCCCCTGG
CAAGGCCCGGGACAGGAAGGCCTACACGGTCCTCCTATACGGAAACGGTCCAGGCTATGTGCTCAAGGAC
GGCGCCCGGCCGGATGTTACCGAGAGCGAGAGCGGGAGCCCCGAGTATCGGCAGCAGTCAGCAGTGCCCC
TGGACGAAGAGACCCACGCAGGCGAGGACGTGGCGGTGTTCGCGCGCGGCCCGCAGGCGCACCTGGTTCA
CGGCGTGCAGGAGCAGACCTTCATAGCGCACGTCATGGCCTTCGCCGCCTGCCTGGAGCCCTACACCGCC
TGCGACCTGGCGCCCCCCGCCGGCACCACCGACGCCGCGCACCCGGGTTACTCTAGAGTCGGGGCGGCCG
GCTAGGCGGCCGCTGGCCGCAATAAAATATCTTTATTTTCATTACATCTGTGTGTTGGTTTTTTGTGTGA
GGATCTAAATGAGTCTTCGGACCTCGCGGGGGCCGCTTAAGCGGTGGTTAGGGTTTGTCTGACGCGGGGG
GAGGGGGAAGGAACGAAACACTCTCATTCGGAGGCGGCTCGGGGTTTGGTCTTGGTGGCCACGGGCACGC
AGAAGAGCGCCGCGATCCTCTTAAGCACCCCCCCGCCCTCCGTGGAGGCGGGGGTTTGGTCGGCGGGTGG
TAACTGGCGGGCCGCTGACTCGGGCGGGTCGCGCGCCCCAGAGTGTGACCTTTTCGGTCTGCTCGCAGAC
CCCCGGGCGGCGCCGCCGCGGCGGCGACGGGCTCGCTGGGTCCTAGGCTCCATGGGGACCGTATACGTGG
ACAGGCTCTGGAGCATCCGCACGACTGCGGTGATATTACCGGAGACCTTCTGCGGGACGAGCCGGGTCAC
GCGGCTGACGCGGAGCGTCCGTTGGGCGACAAACACCAGGACGGGGCACAGGTACACTATCTTGTCACCC
GGAGGCGCGAGGGACTGCAGGAGCTTCAGGGAGTGGCGCAGCTGCTTCATCCCCGTGGCCCGTTGCTCGC
GTTTGCTGGCGGTGTCCCCGGAAGAAATATATTTGCATGTCTTTAGTTCTATGATGACACAAACCCCGCC
CAGCGTCTTGTCATTGGCGAATTCGAACACGCAGATGCAGTCGGGGCGGCGCGGTCCCAGGTCCACTTCG
CATATTAAGGTGACGCGTGTGGCCTCGAACACCGAGCGACCCTGCAGCGACCCGCTTAAAAGCTTGGCAT
TCCGGTACTGTTGGTAAAGCCACCATGGCCGATGCTAAGAACATTAAGAAGGGCCCTGCTCCCTTCTACC
CTCTGGAGGATGGCACCGCTGGCGAGCAGCTGCACAAGGCCATGAAGAGGTATGCCCTGGTGCCTGGCAC
CATTGCCTTCACCGATGCCCACATTGAGGTGGACATCACCTATGCCGAGTACTTCGAGATGTCTGTGCGC
CTGGCCGAGGCCATGAAGAGGTACGGCCTGAACACCAACCACCGCATCGTGGTGTGCTCTGAGAACTCTC
TGCAGTTCTTCATGCCAGTGCTGGGCGCCCTGTTCATCGGAGTGGCCGTGGCCCCTGCTAACGACATTTA
CAACGAGCGCGAGCTGCTGAACAGCATGGGCATTTCTCAGCCTACCGTGGTGTTCGTGTCTAAGAAGGGC
CTGCAGAAGATCCTGAACGTGCAGAAGAAGCTGCCTATCATCCAGAAGATCATCATCATGGACTCTAAGA
CCGACTACCAGGGCTTCCAGAGCATGTACACATTCGTGACATCTCATCTGCCTCCTGGCTTCAACGAGTA
CGACTTCGTGCCAGAGTCTTTCGACAGGGACAAAACCATTGCCCTGATCATGAACAGCTCTGGGTCTACC
GGCCTGCCTAAGGGCGTGGCCCTGCCTCATCGCACCGCCTGTGTGCGCTTCTCTCACGCCCGCGACCCTA
TTTTCGGCAACCAGATCATCCCCGACACCGCTATTCTGAGCGTGGTGCCATTCCACCACGGCTTCGGCAT
GTTCACCACCCTGGGCTACCTGATTTGCGGCTTTCGGGTGGTGCTGATGTACCGCTTCGAGGAGGAGCTG
TTCCTGCGCAGCCTGCAAGACTACAAAATTCAGTCTGCCCTGCTGGTGCCAACCCTGTTCAGCTTCTTCG
CTAAGAGCACCCTGATCGACAAGTACGACCTGTCTAACCTGCACGAGATTGCCTCTGGCGGCGCCCCACT
GTCTAAGGAGGTGGGCGAAGCCGTGGCCAAGCGCTTTCATCTGCCAGGCATCCGCCAGGGCTACGGCCTG
ACCGAGACAACCAGCGCCATTCTGATTACCCCAGAGGGCGACGACAAGCCTGGCGCCGTGGGCAAGGTGG
TGCCATTCTTCGAGGCCAAGGTGGTGGACCTGGACACCGGCAAGACCCTGGGAGTGAACCAGCGCGGCGA
GCTGTGTGTGCGCGGCCCTATGATTATGTCCGGCTACGTGAATAACCCTGAGGCCACAAACGCCCTGATC
GACAAGGACGGCTGGCTGCACTCTGGCGACATTGCCTACTGGGACGAGGACGAGCACTTCTTCATCGTGG
ACCGCCTGAAGTCTCTGATCAAGTACAAGGGCTACCAGGTGGCCCCAGCCGAGCTGGAGTCTATCCTGCT
GCAGCACCCTAACATTTTCGACGCCGGAGTGGCCGGCCTGCCCGACGACGATGCCGGCGAGCTGCCTGCC
GCCGTCGTCGTGCTGGAACACGGCAAGACCATGACCGAGAAGGAGATCGTGGACTATGTGGCCAGCCAGG
TGACAACCGCCAAGAAGCTGCGCGGCGGAGTGGTGTTCGTGGACGAGGTGCCCAAGGGCCTGACCGGCAA
GCTGGACGCCCGCAAGATCCGCGAGATCCTGATCAAGGCTAAGAAAGGCGGCAAGATCGCCGTGTAATAA
TTCTAGTCGAGTCTAGAGGGCCCGTTTAAACCCGCTGATCAGCCTCGACTGTGCCTTCTAGTTGCCAGCC
ATCTGTTGTTTGCCCCTCCCCCGTGCCTTCCTTGACCCTGGAAGGTGCCACTCCCACTGTCCTTTCCTAA
TAAAATGAGGAAATTGCATCGCATTGTCTGAGTAGGTGTCATTCTATTCTGGGGGGTGGGGTGGGGCAGG
ACAGCAAGGGGGAGGATTGGGAAGACAATAGCAGGCATGCTGGGGATGCGGTGGGCTCTATGGCTTCTGA
GGCGGAAAGAACCAGCTGGGGCTCTAGGGGGTATCCCC
[124 nt withheld, positions 5079-5202]
C
[91 nt withheld, positions 5204-5294]
AGGGTGATGGTTCACGTACCTAGAAGTTCCTATTCCGAAGTTCCTATTCTCTAGAAAGTATAGGAACTTC
CTTGGCCAAAAAGCCTGAACTCACCGCGACGTCTGTCGAGAAGTTTCTGATCGAAAAGTTCGACAGCGTC
TCCGACCTGATGCAGCTCTCGGAGGGCGAAGAATCTCGTGCTTTCAGCTTCGATGTAGGAGGGCGTGGAT
ATGTCCTGCGGGTAAATAGCTGCGCCGATGGTTTCTACAAAGATCGTTATGTTTATCGGCACTTTGCATC
GGCCGCGCTCCCGATTCCGGAAGTGCTTGACATTGGGGAATTCAGCGAGAGCCTGACCTATTGCATCTCC
CGCCGTGCACAGGGTGTCACGTTGCAAGACCTGCCTGAAACCGAACTGCCCGCTGTTCTGCAGCCGGTCG
CGGAGGCCATGGATGCGATCGCTGCGGCCGATCTTAGCCAGACGAGCGGGTTCGGCCCATTCGGACCGCA
AGGAATCGGTCAATACACTACATGGCGTGATTTCATATGCGCGATTGCTGATCCCCATGTGTATCACTGG
CAAACTGTGATGGACGACACCGTCAGTGCGTCCGTCGCGCAGGCTCTCGATGAGCTGATGCTTTGGGCCG
AGGACTGCCCCGAAGTCCGGCACCTCGTGCACGCGGATTTCGGCTCCAACAATGTCCTGACGGACAATGG
CCGCATAACAGCGGTCATTGACTGGAGCGAGGCGATGTTCGGGGATTCCCAATACGAGGTCGCCAACATC
TTCTTCTGGAGGCCGTGGTTGGCTTGTATGGAGCAGCAGACGCGCTACTTCGAGCGGAGGCATCCGGAGC
TTGCAGGATCGCCGCGGCTCCGGGCGTATATGCTCCGCATTGGTCTTGACCAACTCTATCAGAGCTTGGT
TGACGGCAATTTCGATGATGCAGCTTGGGCGCAGGGTCGATGCGACGCAATCGTCCGATCCGGAGCCGGG
ACTGTCGGGCGTACACAAATCGCCCGCAGAAGCGCGGCCGTCTGGACCGATGGCTGTGTAGAAGTACTCG
CCGATAGTGGAAACCGACGCCCCAGCACTCGTCCGAGGGCAAAGGAATAGCACGTACTACGAGATTTCGA
TTCCACCGCCGCCTTCTATGAAAGGTTGGGCTTCGGAATCGTTTTCCGGGACGCCGGCTGGATGATCCTC
CAGCGCGGGGATCTCATGCTGGAGTTCTTCGCCCACCCCAACTTGTTTATTGCAGCTTATAATGGTTACA
AATAAAGCAATAGCATCACAAATTTCACAAATAAAGCATTTTTTTCACTGCATTCTAGTTGTGGTTTGTC
CAAACTCATCAATGTATCTTATCATGTCTGTATACCGTCGACCTCTAGCTAGAGCTTGGCGTAATCATGG
TCATAGCTGTTTCCTGTGTGAAATTGTTATCCGCTCACAATTCCACACAACATACGAGCCGGAAGCATAA
AGTGTAAAGCCTGGGGTGCCTAATGAGTGAGCTAACTCACATTAATTGCGTTGCGCTCACTGCCCGCTTT
CCAGTCGGGAAACCTGTCGTGCCAGCTGCATTAATGAATCGGCCAACGCGCGGGGAGAGGCGGTTTGCGT
ATTGGGCGCTCTTCCGCTTCCTCGCTCACTGACTCGCTGCGCTCGGTCGTTCGGCTGCGGCGAGCGGTAT
CAGCTCACTCAAAGGCGGTAATACGGTTATCCACAGAATCAGGGGATAACGCAGGAAAGAACATGTGAGC
AAAAGGCCAGCAAAAGGCCAGGAACCGTAAAAAGGCCGCGTTGCTGGCGTTTTTCCATAGGCTCCGCCCC
CCTGACGAGCATCACAAAAATCGACGCTCAAGTCAGAGGTGGCGAAACCCGACAGGACTATAAAGATACC
AGGCGTTTCCCCCTGGAAGCTCCCTCGTGCGCTCTCCTGTTCCGACCCTGCCGCTTACCGGATACCTGTC
CGCCTTTCTCCCTTCGGGAAGCGTGGCGCTTTCTCATAGCTCACGCTGTAGGTATCTCAGTTCGGTGTAG
GTCGTTCGCTCCAAGCTGGGCTGTGTGCACGAACCCCCCGTTCAGCCCGACCGCTGCGCCTTATCCGGTA
ACTATCGTCTTGAGTCCAACCCGGTAAGACACGACTTATCGCCACTGGCAGCAGCCACTGGTAACAGGAT
TAGCAGAGCGAGGTATGTAGGCGGTGCTACAGAGTTCTTGAAGTGGTGGCCTAACTACGGCTACACTAGA
AGGACAGTATTTGGTATCTGCGCTCTGCTGAAGCCAGTTACCTTCGGAAAAAGAGTTGGTAGCTCTTGAT
CCGGCAAACAAACCACCGCTGGTAGCGGTGGTTTTTTTGTTTGCAAGCAGCAGATTACGCGCAGAAAAAA
AGGATCTCAAGAAGATCCTTTGATCTTTTCTACGGGGTCTGACGCTCAGTGGAACGAAAACTCACGTTAA
GGGATTTTGGTCATGAGATTATCAAAAAGGATCTTCACCTAGATCCTTTTAAATTAAAAATGAAGTTTTA
AATCAATCTAAAGTATATATGAGTAAACTTGGTCTGACAGTTACCAATGCTTAATCAGTGAGGCACCTAT
CTCAGCGATCTGTCTATTTCGTTCATCCATAGTTGCCTGACTCCCCGTCGTGTAGATAACTACGATACGG
GAGGGCTTACCATCTGGCCCCAGTGCTGCAATGATACCGCGAGACCCACGCTCACCGGCTCCAGATTTAT
CAGCAATAAACCAGCCAGCCGGAAGGGCCGAGCGCAGAAGTGGTCCTGCAACTTTATCCGCCTCCATCCA
GTCTATTAATTGTTGCCGGGAAGCTAGAGTAAGTAGTTCGCCAGTTAATAGTTTGCGCAACGTTGTTGCC
ATTGCTACAGGCATCGTGGTGTCACGCTCGTCGTTTGGTATGGCTTCATTCAGCTCCGGTTCCCAACGAT
CAAGGCGAGTTACATGATCCCCCATGTTGTGCAAAAAAGCGGTTAGCTCCTTCGGTCCTCCGATCGTTGT
CAGAAGTAAGTTGGCCGCAGTGTTATCACTCATGGTTATGGCAGCACTGCATAATTCTCTTACTGTCATG
CCATCCGTAAGATGCTTTTCTGTGACTGGTGAGTACTCAACCAAGTCATTCTGAGAATAGTGTATGCGGC
GACCGAGTTGCTCTTGCCCGGCGTCAATACGGGATAATACCGCGCCACATAGCAGAACTTTAAAAGTGCT
CATCATTGGAAAACGTTCTTCGGGGCGAAAACTCTCAAGGATCTTACCGCTGTTGAGATCCAGTTCGATG
TAACCCACTCGTGCACCCAACTGATCTTCAGCATCTTTTACTTTCACCAGCGTTTCTGGGTGAGCAAAAA
CAGGAAGGCAAAATGCCGCAAAAAAGGGAATAAGGGCGACACGGAAATGTTGAATACTCATACTCTTCCT
TTTTCAATATTATTGAAGCATTTATCAGGGTTATTGTCTCATGAGCGGATACATATTTGAATGTATTTAG
AAAAATAAACAAATAGGGGTTCCGCGCACATTTCCCCGAAAAGTGCCACCTGACGTC
Features (pLannotate 1.2.2; 21 found; start..end, strand, type, name):
     73..430     +  promoter       SV40 promoter: SV40 enhancer and early promoter
    500..632     +  intron         chimeric intron: chimera between introns from human β-globin and immunoglobulin heavy chain genes
    677..695     +  promoter       T7 promoter: promoter for bacteriophage T7 RNA polymerase
    701..2203    +  CDS            SEAP: secreted alkaline phosphatase from human placenta The natural enzyme has a C-terminal transmembrane sequence that is replaced by a GPI anchor.
   2261..2309    +  polyA_signal   poly(A) signal: synthetic polyadenylation signal
   2318..3069    +  promoter       HSV TK promoter: herpes simplex virus thymidine kinase promoter
   3105..4757    +  CDS            luciferase: firefly luciferase; luc+; enhanced luc+ version of the luciferase gene AAS38485.1 42718124.0
   4809..5033    +  polyA_signal   bGH poly(A) signal: bovine growth hormone polyadenylation signal
   5037..5058    +  promoter       SV40 promoter (fragment): SV40 enhancer and early promoter
   5079..5312    +  rep_origin     f1 ori (fragment) (sequence partly withheld): f1 bacteriophage origin of replication; arrow indicates direction of (+) strand synthesis
   5317..5364    +  protein_bind   FRT: FLP-mediated recombination occurs in the 8-bp core sequence TCTAGAAA (Turan and Bode, 2011). FLP recombinase from the Saccharomyces cerevisiae 2μ plasmid
   5372..6394    +  CDS            HygR: aminoglycoside phosphotransferase from E. coli; aph(4)-Ia; confers resistance to hygromycin
   6404..6529    +  CDS            ble (fragment): BLE_KLEPN - Experimental evidence at protein level: Swiss-Prot protein existence level 1. Binding protein with a strong affinity to the bleomycin family of antibiotics. Binds to CL990; an antimitotic-antibiotic compound. From Klebsiella pneumoniae.
   6524..6645    +  polyA_signal   SV40 poly(A) signal: SV40 polyadenylation signal
   6718..6734    -  protein_bind   lac operator: The lac repressor binds to the lac operator to inhibit transcription in E. coli. This inhibition can be relieved by adding lactose or isopropyl-β-D-thiogalactopyranoside (IPTG). lac repressor encoded by lacI
   6742..6772    -  promoter       lac promoter: promoter for the E. coli lac operon
   6787..6808    -  protein_bind   CAP binding site: CAP binding activates transcription in the presence of cAMP. E. coli catabolite activator protein
   6821..6913    -  CDS            lacI (fragment): lac repressor; lacI; The lac repressor binds to the lac operator to inhibit transcription in E. coli. This inhibition can be relieved by adding lactose or isopropyl-β-D-thiogalactopyranoside (IPTG).
   7096..7684    -  rep_origin     ori: high-copy-number ColE1/pMB1/pBR322/pUC origin of replication
   7855..8715    -  CDS            AmpR: β-lactamase; bla; confers resistance to ampicillin, carbenicillin, and related antibiotics
   8716..8820    -  promoter       AmpR promoter: bla
