>Addgene plasmid #154461 | pFRTpsiCHECK_SEAP | addgene full sequence | sequence record 308046 | Addgene NGS Result
TAGTGAGGAGGCTTTTTTGGAGGCCTAGGCTTTTGCAAAAAGCTTGATTCTTCTGACACAACAGTCTCGA
ACTTAAGCTGCAGAAGTTGGTCGTGAGGCACTGGGCAGGTAAGTATCAAGGTTACAAGACAGGTTTAAGG
AGACCAATAGAAACTGGGCTTGTCGAGACAGAGAAGACTCTTGCGTTTCTGATAGGCACCTATTGGTCTT
ACTGACATCCACTTTGCCTTTCTCTCCACAGGTGTCCACTCCCAGTTCAATTACAGCTCTTAAGGCTAGA
GTACTTAATACGACTCACTATAGGCTAGCATGCTGCTGCTGCTGCTGCTGCTGGGCCTGAGGCTACAGCT
CTCCCTGGGCATCATCCCAGTTGAGGAGGAGAACCCGGACTTCTGGAACCGCGAGGCAGCCGAGGCCCTG
GGTGCCGCCAAGAAGCTGCAGCCTGCACAGACAGCCGCCAAGAACCTCATCATCTTCCTGGGCGATGGGA
TGGGGGTGTCTACGGTGACAGCTGCCAGGATCCTAAAAGGGCAGAAGAAGGACAAACTGGGGCCTGAGAT
ACCCCTGGCCATGGACCGCTTCCCATATGTGGCTCTGTCCAAGACATACAATGTAGACAAACATGTGCCA
GACAGTGGAGCCACAGCCACGGCCTACCTGTGCGGGGTCAAGGGCAACTTCCAGACCATTGGCTTGAGTG
CAGCCGCCCGCTTTAACCAGTGCAACACGACACGCGGCAACGAGGTCATCTCCGTGATGAATCGGGCCAA
GAAAGCAGGGAAGTCAGTGGGAGTGGTAACCACCACACGAGTGCAGCACGCCTCGCCAGCCGGCACCTAC
GCCCACACGGTGAACCGCAACTGGTACTCGGACGCCGACGTGCCTGCCTCGGCCCGCCAGGAGGGGTGCC
AGGACATCGCTACGCAGCTCATCTCCAACATGGACATTGACGTGATCCTAGGTGGAGGCCGAAAGTACAT
GTTTCGCATGGGAACCCCAGACCCTGAGTACCCAGATGACTACAGCCAAGGTGGGACCAGGCTGGACGGG
AAGAATCTGGTGCAGGAATGGCTGGCGAAGCGCCAGGGTGCCCGGTATGTGTGGAACCGCACTGAGCTCA
TGCAGGCTTCCCTGGACCCGTCTGTGACCCATCTCATGGGTCTCTTTGAGCCTGGAGACATGAAATACGA
GATCCACCGAGACTCCACACTGGACCCCTCCCTGATGGAGATGACAGAGGCTGCCCTGCGCCTGCTGAGC
AGGAACCCCCGCGGCTTCTTCCTCTTCGTGGAGGGTGGTCGCATCGACCATGGTCATCATGAAAGCAGGG
CTTACCGGGCACTGACTGAGACGATCATGTTCGACGACGCCATTGAGAGGGCGGGCCAGCTCACCAGCGA
GGAGGACACGCTGAGCCTCGTCACTGCCGACCACTCCCACGTCTTCTCCTTCGGAGGCTACCCCCTGCGA
GGGAGCTCCATCTTCGGGCTGGCCCCTGGCAAGGCCCGGGACAGGAAGGCCTACACGGTCCTCCTATACG
GAAACGGTCCAGGCTATGTGCTCAAGGACGGCGCCCGGCCGGATGTTACCGAGAGCGAGAGCGGGAGCCC
CGAGTATCGGCAGCAGTCAGCAGTGCCCCTGGACGAAGAGACCCACGCAGGCGAGGACGTGGCGGTGTTC
GCGCGCGGCCCGCAGGCGCACCTGGTTCACGGCGTGCAGGAGCAGACCTTCATAGCGCACGTCATGGCCT
TCGCCGCCTGCCTGGAGCCCTACACCGCCTGCGACCTGGCGCCCCCCGCCGGCACCACCGACGCCGCGCA
CCCGGGTTACTCTAGAGTCGGGGCGGCCGGCTAGGCGGCCGCTGGCCGCAATAAAATATCTTTATTTTCA
TTACATCTGTGTGTTGGTTTTTTGTGTGAGGATCTAAATGAGTCTTCGGACCTCGCGGGGGCCGCTTAAG
CGGTGGTTAGGGTTTGTCTGACGCGGGGGGAGGGGGAAGGAACGAAACACTCTCATTCGGAGGCGGCTCG
GGGTTTGGTCTTGGTGGCCACGGGCACGCAGAAGAGCGCCGCGATCCTCTTAAGCACCCCCCCGCCCTCC
GTGGAGGCGGGGGTTTGGTCGGCGGGTGGTAACTGGCGGGCCGCTGACTCGGGCGGGTCGCGCGCCCCAG
AGTGTGACCTTTTCGGTCTGCTCGCAGACCCCCGGGCGGCGCCGCCGCGGCGGCGACGGGCTCGCTGGGT
CCTAGGCTCCATGGGGACCGTATACGTGGACAGGCTCTGGAGCATCCGCACGACTGCGGTGATATTACCG
GAGACCTTCTGCGGGACGAGCCGGGTCACGCGGCTGACGCGGAGCGTCCGTTGGGCGACAAACACCAGGA
CGGGGCACAGGTACACTATCTTGTCACCCGGAGGCGCGAGGGACTGCAGGAGCTTCAGGGAGTGGCGCAG
CTGCTTCATCCCCGTGGCCCGTTGCTCGCGTTTGCTGGCGGTGTCCCCGGAAGAAATATATTTGCATGTC
TTTAGTTCTATGATGACACAAACCCCGCCCAGCGTCTTGTCATTGGCGAATTCGAACACGCAGATGCAGT
CGGGGCGGCGCGGTCCCAGGTCCACTTCGCATATTAAGGTGACGCGTGTGGCCTCGAACACCGAGCGACC
CTGCAGCGACCCGCTTAAAAGCTTGGCATTCCGGTACTGTTGGTAAAGCCACCATGGCCGATGCTAAGAA
CATTAAGAAGGGCCCTGCTCCCTTCTACCCTCTGGAGGATGGCACCGCTGGCGAGCAGCTGCACAAGGCC
ATGAAGAGGTATGCCCTGGTGCCTGGCACCATTGCCTTCACCGATGCCCACATTGAGGTGGACATCACCT
ATGCCGAGTACTTCGAGATGTCTGTGCGCCTGGCCGAGGCCATGAAGAGGTACGGCCTGAACACCAACCA
CCGCATCGTGGTGTGCTCTGAGAACTCTCTGCAGTTCTTCATGCCAGTGCTGGGCGCCCTGTTCATCGGA
GTGGCCGTGGCCCCTGCTAACGACATTTACAACGAGCGCGAGCTGCTGAACAGCATGGGCATTTCTCAGC
CTACCGTGGTGTTCGTGTCTAAGAAGGGCCTGCAGAAGATCCTGAACGTGCAGAAGAAGCTGCCTATCAT
CCAGAAGATCATCATCATGGACTCTAAGACCGACTACCAGGGCTTCCAGAGCATGTACACATTCGTGACA
TCTCATCTGCCTCCTGGCTTCAACGAGTACGACTTCGTGCCAGAGTCTTTCGACAGGGACAAAACCATTG
CCCTGATCATGAACAGCTCTGGGTCTACCGGCCTGCCTAAGGGCGTGGCCCTGCCTCATCGCACCGCCTG
TGTGCGCTTCTCTCACGCCCGCGACCCTATTTTCGGCAACCAGATCATCCCCGACACCGCTATTCTGAGC
GTGGTGCCATTCCACCACGGCTTCGGCATGTTCACCACCCTGGGCTACCTGATTTGCGGCTTTCGGGTGG
TGCTGATGTACCGCTTCGAGGAGGAGCTGTTCCTGCGCAGCCTGCAAGACTACAAAATTCAGTCTGCCCT
GCTGGTGCCAACCCTGTTCAGCTTCTTCGCTAAGAGCACCCTGATCGACAAGTACGACCTGTCTAACCTG
CACGAGATTGCCTCTGGCGGCGCCCCACTGTCTAAGGAGGTGGGCGAAGCCGTGGCCAAGCGCTTTCATC
TGCCAGGCATCCGCCAGGGCTACGGCCTGACCGAGACAACCAGCGCCATTCTGATTACCCCAGAGGGCGA
CGACAAGCCTGGCGCCGTGGGCAAGGTGGTGCCATTCTTCGAGGCCAAGGTGGTGGACCTGGACACCGGC
AAGACCCTGGGAGTGAACCAGCGCGGCGAGCTGTGTGTGCGCGGCCCTATGATTATGTCCGGCTACGTGA
ATAACCCTGAGGCCACAAACGCCCTGATCGACAAGGACGGCTGGCTGCACTCTGGCGACATTGCCTACTG
GGACGAGGACGAGCACTTCTTCATCGTGGACCGCCTGAAGTCTCTGATCAAGTACAAGGGCTACCAGGTG
GCCCCAGCCGAGCTGGAGTCTATCCTGCTGCAGCACCCTAACATTTTCGACGCCGGAGTGGCCGGCCTGC
CCGACGACGATGCCGGCGAGCTGCCTGCCGCCGTCGTCGTGCTGGAACACGGCAAGACCATGACCGAGAA
GGAGATCGTGGACTATGTGGCCAGCCAGGTGACAACCGCCAAGAAGCTGCGCGGCGGAGTGGTGTTCGTG
GACGAGGTGCCCAAGGGCCTGACCGGCAAGCTGGACGCCCGCAAGATCCGCGAGATCCTGATCAAGGCTA
AGAAAGGCGGCAAGATCGCCGTGTAATAATTCTAGTCGAGTCTAGAGGGCCCGTTTAAACCCGCTGATCA
GCCTCGACTGTGCCTTCTAGTTGCCAGCCATCTGTTGTTTGCCCCTCCCCCGTGCCTTCCTTGACCCTGG
AAGGTGCCACTCCCACTGTCCTTTCCTAATAAAATGAGGAAATTGCATCGCATTGTCTGAGTAGGTGTCA
TTCTATTCTGGGGGGTGGGGTGGGGCAGGACAGCAAGGGGGAGGATTGGGAAGACAATAGCAGGCATGCT
GGGGATGCGGTGGGCTCTATGGCTTCTGAGGCGGAAAGAACCAGCTGGGGCTCTAGGGGGTATCCCC
[124 nt withheld, positions 4688-4811]
C
[91 nt withheld, positions 4813-4903]
AGGGTGATGGTTCACGTACCTAGAAGTTCCTATTCCGAAGTTCCTATTCTCTAGAAAGTATAGGAACTTC
CTTGGCCAAAAAGCCTGAACTCACCGCGACGTCTGTCGAGAAGTTTCTGATCGAAAAGTTCGACAGCGTC
TCCGACCTGATGCAGCTCTCGGAGGGCGAAGAATCTCGTGCTTTCAGCTTCGATGTAGGAGGGCGTGGAT
ATGTCCTGCGGGTAAATAGCTGCGCCGATGGTTTCTACAAAGATCGTTATGTTTATCGGCACTTTGCATC
GGCCGCGCTCCCGATTCCGGAAGTGCTTGACATTGGGGAATTCAGCGAGAGCCTGACCTATTGCATCTCC
CGCCGTGCACAGGGTGTCACGTTGCAAGACCTGCCTGAAACCGAACTGCCCGCTGTTCTGCAGCCGGTCG
CGGAGGCCATGGATGCGATCGCTGCGGCCGATCTTAGCCAGACGAGCGGGTTCGGCCCATTCGGACCGCA
AGGAATCGGTCAATACACTACATGGCGTGATTTCATATGCGCGATTGCTGATCCCCATGTGTATCACTGG
CAAACTGTGATGGACGACACCGTCAGTGCGTCCGTCGCGCAGGCTCTCGATGAGCTGATGCTTTGGGCCG
AGGACTGCCCCGAAGTCCGGCACCTCGTGCACGCGGATTTCGGCTCCAACAATGTCCTGACGGACAATGG
CCGCATAACAGCGGTCATTGACTGGAGCGAGGCGATGTTCGGGGATTCCCAATACGAGGTCGCCAACATC
TTCTTCTGGAGGCCGTGGTTGGCTTGTATGGAGCAGCAGACGCGCTACTTCGAGCGGAGGCATCCGGAGC
TTGCAGGATCGCCGCGGCTCCGGGCGTATATGCTCCGCATTGGTCTTGACCAACTCTATCAGAGCTTGGT
TGACGGCAATTTCGATGATGCAGCTTGGGCGCAGGGTCGATGCGACGCAATCGTCCGATCCGGAGCCGGG
ACTGTCGGGCGTACACAAATCGCCCGCAGAAGCGCGGCCGTCTGGACCGATGGCTGTGTAGAAGTACTCG
CCGATAGTGGAAACCGACGCCCCAGCACTCGTCCGAGGGCAAAGGAATAGCACGTACTACGAGATTTCGA
TTCCACCGCCGCCTTCTATGAAAGGTTGGGCTTCGGAATCGTTTTCCGGGACGCCGGCTGGATGATCCTC
CAGCGCGGGGATCTCATGCTGGAGTTCTTCGCCCACCCCAACTTGTTTATTGCAGCTTATAATGGTTACA
AATAAAGCAATAGCATCACAAATTTCACAAATAAAGCATTTTTTTCACTGCATTCTAGTTGTGGTTTGTC
CAAACTCATCAATGTATCTTATCATGTCTGTATACCGTCGACCTCTAGCTAGAGCTTGGCGTAATCATGG
TCATAGCTGTTTCCTGTGTGAAATTGTTATCCGCTCACAATTCCACACAACATACGAGCCGGAAGCATAA
AGTGTAAAGCCTGGGGTGCCTAATGAGTGAGCTAACTCACATTAATTGCGTTGCGCTCACTGCCCGCTTT
CCAGTCGGGAAACCTGTCGTGCCAGCTGCATTAATGAATCGGCCAACGCGCGGGGAGAGGCGGTTTGCGT
ATTGGGCGCTCTTCCGCTTCCTCGCTCACTGACTCGCTGCGCTCGGTCGTTCGGCTGCGGCGAGCGGTAT
CAGCTCACTCAAAGGCGGTAATACGGTTATCCACAGAATCAGGGGATAACGCAGGAAAGAACATGTGAGC
AAAAGGCCAGCAAAAGGCCAGGAACCGTAAAAAGGCCGCGTTGCTGGCGTTTTTCCATAGGCTCCGCCCC
CCTGACGAGCATCACAAAAATCGACGCTCAAGTCAGAGGTGGCGAAACCCGACAGGACTATAAAGATACC
AGGCGTTTCCCCCTGGAAGCTCCCTCGTGCGCTCTCCTGTTCCGACCCTGCCGCTTACCGGATACCTGTC
CGCCTTTCTCCCTTCGGGAAGCGTGGCGCTTTCTCATAGCTCACGCTGTAGGTATCTCAGTTCGGTGTAG
GTCGTTCGCTCCAAGCTGGGCTGTGTGCACGAACCCCCCGTTCAGCCCGACCGCTGCGCCTTATCCGGTA
ACTATCGTCTTGAGTCCAACCCGGTAAGACACGACTTATCGCCACTGGCAGCAGCCACTGGTAACAGGAT
TAGCAGAGCGAGGTATGTAGGCGGTGCTACAGAGTTCTTGAAGTGGTGGCCTAACTACGGCTACACTAGA
AGAACAGTATTTGGTATCTGCGCTCTGCTGAAGCCAGTTACCTTCGGAAAAAGAGTTGGTAGCTCTTGAT
CCGGCAAACAAACCACCGCTGGTAGCGGTGGTTTTTTTGTTTGCAAGCAGCAGATTACGCGCAGAAAAAA
AGGATCTCAAGAAGATCCTTTGATCTTTTCTACGGGGTCTGACGCTCAGTGGAACGAAAACTCACGTTAA
GGGATTTTGGTCATGAGATTATCAAAAAGGATCTTCACCTAGATCCTTTTAAATTAAAAATGAAGTTTTA
AATCAATCTAAAGTATATATGAGTAAACTTGGTCTGACAGTTACCAATGCTTAATCAGTGAGGCACCTAT
CTCAGCGATCTGTCTATTTCGTTCATCCATAGTTGCCTGACTCCCCGTCGTGTAGATAACTACGATACGG
GAGGGCTTACCATCTGGCCCCAGTGCTGCAATGATACCGCGAGACCCACGCTCACCGGCTCCAGATTTAT
CAGCAATAAACCAGCCAGCCGGAAGGGCCGAGCGCAGAAGTGGTCCTGCAACTTTATCCGCCTCCATCCA
GTCTATTAATTGTTGCCGGGAAGCTAGAGTAAGTAGTTCGCCAGTTAATAGTTTGCGCAACGTTGTTGCC
ATTGCTACAGGCATCGTGGTGTCACGCTCGTCGTTTGGTATGGCTTCATTCAGCTCCGGTTCCCAACGAT
CAAGGCGAGTTACATGATCCCCCATGTTGTGCAAAAAAGCGGTTAGCTCCTTCGGTCCTCCGATCGTTGT
CAGAAGTAAGTTGGCCGCAGTGTTATCACTCATGGTTATGGCAGCACTGCATAATTCTCTTACTGTCATG
CCATCCGTAAGATGCTTTTCTGTGACTGGTGAGTACTCAACCAAGTCATTCTGAGAATAGTGTATGCGGC
GACCGAGTTGCTCTTGCCCGGCGTCAATACGGGATAATACCGCGCCACATAGCAGAACTTTAAAAGTGCT
CATCATTGGAAAACGTTCTTCGGGGCGAAAACTCTCAAGGATCTTACCGCTGTTGAGATCCAGTTCGATG
TAACCCACTCGTGCACCCAACTGATCTTCAGCATCTTTTACTTTCACCAGCGTTTCTGGGTGAGCAAAAA
CAGGAAGGCAAAATGCCGCAAAAAAGGGAATAAGGGCGACACGGAAATGTTGAATACTCATACTCTTCCT
TTTTCAATATTATTGAAGCATTTATCAGGGTTATTGTCTCATGAGCGGATACATATTTGAATGTATTTAG
AAAAATAAACAAATAGGGGTTCCGCGCACATTTCCCCGAAAAGTGCCACCTGACGTCGACGGATCGGGAG
ATCTGCGCAGCACCATGGCCTGAAATAACCTCTGAAAGAGGAACTTGGTTAGGTACCTTCTGAGGCGGAA
AGAACCAGCTGTGGAATGTGTGTCAGTTAGGGTGTGGAAAGTCCCCAGGCTCCCCAGCAGGCAGAAGTAT
GCAAAGCATGCATCTCAATTAGTCAGCAACCAGGTGTGGAAAGTCCCCAGGCTCCCCAGCAGGCAGAAGT
ATGCAAAGCATGCATCTCAATTAGTCAGCAACCATAGTCCCGCCCCTAACTCCGCCCATCCCGCCCCTAA
CTCCGCCCAGTTCCGCCCATTCTCCGCCCCATGGCTGACTAATTTTTTTTATTTATGCAGAGGCCGAGGC
CGCCTCGGCCTCTGAGCTATTCCAGAAG
Features (pLannotate 1.2.2; 21 found; start..end, strand, type, name):
    109..241     +  intron         chimeric intron: chimera between introns from human β-globin and immunoglobulin heavy chain genes
    286..304     +  promoter       T7 promoter: promoter for bacteriophage T7 RNA polymerase
    310..1812    +  CDS            SEAP: secreted alkaline phosphatase from human placenta The natural enzyme has a C-terminal transmembrane sequence that is replaced by a GPI anchor.
   1870..1918    +  polyA_signal   poly(A) signal: synthetic polyadenylation signal
   1927..2678    +  promoter       HSV TK promoter: herpes simplex virus thymidine kinase promoter
   2714..4366    +  CDS            luciferase: firefly luciferase; luc+; enhanced luc+ version of the luciferase gene AAS38485.1 42718124.0
   4418..4642    +  polyA_signal   bGH poly(A) signal: bovine growth hormone polyadenylation signal
   4646..4667    +  promoter       SV40 promoter (fragment): SV40 enhancer and early promoter
   4688..4921    +  rep_origin     f1 ori (fragment) (sequence partly withheld): f1 bacteriophage origin of replication; arrow indicates direction of (+) strand synthesis
   4926..4973    +  protein_bind   FRT: FLP-mediated recombination occurs in the 8-bp core sequence TCTAGAAA (Turan and Bode, 2011). FLP recombinase from the Saccharomyces cerevisiae 2μ plasmid
   4981..6003    +  CDS            HygR: aminoglycoside phosphotransferase from E. coli; aph(4)-Ia; confers resistance to hygromycin
   6013..6138    +  CDS            ble (fragment): BLE_KLEPN - Experimental evidence at protein level: Swiss-Prot protein existence level 1. Binding protein with a strong affinity to the bleomycin family of antibiotics. Binds to CL990; an antimitotic-antibiotic compound. From Klebsiella pneumoniae.
   6133..6254    +  polyA_signal   SV40 poly(A) signal: SV40 polyadenylation signal
   6327..6343    -  protein_bind   lac operator: The lac repressor binds to the lac operator to inhibit transcription in E. coli. This inhibition can be relieved by adding lactose or isopropyl-β-D-thiogalactopyranoside (IPTG). lac repressor encoded by lacI
   6351..6381    -  promoter       lac promoter: promoter for the E. coli lac operon
   6396..6417    -  protein_bind   CAP binding site: CAP binding activates transcription in the presence of cAMP. E. coli catabolite activator protein
   6430..6522    -  CDS            lacI (fragment): lac repressor; lacI; The lac repressor binds to the lac operator to inhibit transcription in E. coli. This inhibition can be relieved by adding lactose or isopropyl-β-D-thiogalactopyranoside (IPTG).
   6705..7293    -  rep_origin     ori: high-copy-number ColE1/pMB1/pBR322/pUC origin of replication
   7464..8324    -  CDS            AmpR: β-lactamase; bla; confers resistance to ampicillin, carbenicillin, and related antibiotics
   8325..8429    -  promoter       AmpR promoter: bla
   8533..39      +  promoter       SV40 promoter (across the origin): SV40 enhancer and early promoter
