[The description below was written by a language model from this plasmid's Addgene catalogue record and pLannotate feature annotations shown in this document.]
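Description:
pFRTpsiCHECK_SEAP is an 8,851 bp mammalian dual-reporter plasmid built on the pFRTpsiCHECK backbone, whose name and features suggest a psiCHECK-style two-reporter layout combined with an FRT site for recombinase-mediated genomic integration. It is propagated in E. coli through a high-copy ColE1/pUC-type origin and selected with ampicillin via the bla gene under its own promoter. Remnants of earlier cloning vectors are also annotated (a partial f1 origin, a lac promoter/operator with CAP site, and lacI and ble fragments), but these appear to be non-functional leftovers. The depositor sequence and the repository's sequencing result carry the same 21 features in the same order and differ only in where numbering starts.

The payload consists of two independent expression units in tandem. In the first, the SV40 enhancer/early promoter and a chimeric β-globin/immunoglobulin intron drive the insert, secreted alkaline phosphatase (SEAP) from human placenta, which is terminated by a synthetic poly(A) signal. A T7 promoter just upstream of the coding sequence could also allow in vitro transcription. In the second unit, the HSV thymidine kinase promoter drives firefly luciferase (luc+), followed by the bGH poly(A) signal. This gives an intracellular reporter expressed from the same plasmid, which can serve as a normalisation control for the secreted reporter.

Downstream, an FRT site sits directly ahead of a hygromycin resistance gene that has an SV40 poly(A) signal but no annotated full promoter of its own. This is the typical arrangement for FLP-mediated insertion into a genomic FRT landing site, where integration supplies the promoter and makes cells hygromycin resistant. The stated purpose is simply expression of SEAP and firefly luciferase. The associated publication concerns synthesis of secreted and transmembrane proteins from ER-targeted mRNAs.
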