Addgene plasmid #154461: pFRTpsiCHECK_SEAP
Purpose: Expression of SEAP and firefly luciferase
Depositing lab: Markus Landthaler. Depositing organization: Max-Delbrueck-Centrum fuer Molekulare Medizin (MDC). Publication: HDLBP binds ER-targeted mRNAs by multivalent interactions to promote protein synthesis of transmembrane and secreted proteins. Zinnall U, Milek M, Minia I, Vieira-Vieira CH, Muller S, Mastrobuoni G, Hazapis OG, Del Giudice S, Schwefel D, Bley N, Voigt F, Chao JA, Kempa S, Huttelmaier S, Selbach M, Landthaler M. Nat Commun. 2022 May 18;13(1):2727. doi: 10.1038/s41467-022-30322-7. PubMed 35585045.
Backbone
  Vector backbone: pFRTpsiCHECK
  Total vector size (bp): 8851
Growth in bacteria
  Bacterial resistance: Ampicillin, 100 μg/mL
  Growth temperature: 37°C
  Growth strain: DH5alpha
  Copy number: Unknown
Gene/Insert
  Gene/Insert name: SEAP
Terms and licenses: Academic/Nonprofit Terms; Industry Terms: Not Available to Industry
How to cite: pFRTpsiCHECK_SEAP was a gift from Markus Landthaler (Addgene plasmid # 154461 ; http://n2t.net/addgene:154461 ; RRID:Addgene_154461)
